>Addgene plasmid #127522 | INCTbiosyn-p35S-GFP(rc)4 | depositor full sequence | sequence record 244156 | Full Sequence
TCGCGCGTTTCGGTGATGACGGTGAAAACCTCTGACACATGCAGCTCCCGGAGACGGTCACAGCTTGTCT
GTAAGCGGATGCCGGGAGCAGACAAGCCCGTCAGGGCGCGTCAGCGGGTGTTGGCGGGTGTCGGGGCTGG
CTTAACTATGCGGCATCAGAGCAGATTGTACTGAGAGTGCACCATATGCGGTGTGAAATACCGCACAGAT
GCGTAAGGAGAAAATACCGCATCAGGCGCCATTCGCCATTCAGGCTGCGCAACTGTTGGGAAGGGCGATC
GGTGCGGGCCTCTTCGCTATTACGCCAGCTGGCGAAAGGGGGATGTGCTGCAAGGCGATTAAGTTGGGTA
ACGCCAGGGTTTTCCCAGTCACGACGTTGTAAAACGACGGCCAGTGCCAAGCTTGCATGCCTGCAGGTCG
ACTCTAGAGGATCCCCTAATTCATCAAATTATAACTATATAGACCCTAATTTCATATGAGACTTTTCAAC
AAAGGGTAATATCCGGAAACCTCCTCGGATTCCATTGCCCAGCTATCTGTCACTTTATTGTGAAGATAGT
GGAAAAGGAAGGTGGCTCCTACAAATGCCATCATTGCGATAAAGGAAAGGCCATCGTTGAAGATGCCTCT
GCCGACAGTGGTCCCAAAGATGGACCCCCACCCACGAGGAGCATCGTGGAAAAAGAAGACGTTCCAACCA
CGTCTTCAAAGCAAGTGGATTGATGTGATATCTCCACTGACGTAAGGGATGACGCACAATCCCACTATCC
TTCGCAAGACCCTTCCTCTATATAAGGAAGTTCATTTCATTTGGAGAGGACTAACTGTGCCAAATTATCT
TCCAAACTCCTAATCCAATTTTCCAAAGAGCGCCCAACGCGACCTGAAATTTGAATAAGACTGCTGCTTG
TGTAAAGGCGATGATTTTACTTGTACAGCTCGTCCATGCCGAGAGTGATCCCGGCGGCGGTCACGAACTC
CAGCAGGACCATGTGATCGCGCTTCTCGTTGGGGTCTTTGCTCAGGGCGGACTGGGTGCTCAGGTAGTGG
TTGTCGGGCAGCAGCACGGGGCCGTCGCCGATGGGGGTGTTCTGCTGGTAGTGGTCGGCGAGCTGCACGC
TGCCGTCCTCGATGTTGTGGCGGATCTTGAAGTTCACCTTGATGCCGTTCTTCTGCTTGTCGGCCATGAT
ATAGACGTTGTGGCTGTTGTAGTTGTACTCCAGCTTGTGCCCCAGGATGTTGCCGTCCTCCTTGAAGTCG
ATGCCCTTCAGCTCGATGCGGTTCACCAGGGTGTCGCCCTCGAACTTCACCTCGGCGCGGGTCTTGTAGT
TGCCGTCGTCCTTGAAGAAGATGGTGCGCTCCTGGACGTAGCCTTCGGGCATGGCGGACTTGAAGAAGTC
GTGCTGCTTCATGTGGTCGGGGTAGCGGCTGAAGCACTGCACGCCGTAGGTGAAGGTGGTCACGAGGGTG
GGCCAGGGCACGGGCAGCTTGCCGGTGGTGCAGATGAACTTCAGGGTCAGCTTGCCGTAGGTGGCATCGC
CCTCGCCCTCGCCGGACACGCTGAACTTGTGGCCGTTTACGTCGCCGTCCAGCTCGACCAGGATGGGCAC
CACCCCGGTGAACAGCTCCTCGCCCTTGCTCACCATAAACGAATTACAAATTATTTGACCGCTAATTCAA
ATCAAGGGTTGAAAACTTTGTAATTTTTGAATTTCCCCGATCGTTCAAACATTTGGCAATAAAGTTTCTT
AAGATTGAATCCTGTTGCCGGTCTTGCGATGATTATCATATAATTTCTGTTGAATTACGTTAAGCATGTA
ATATTTAACATGTAATGCATGACGTTATTTATGAGATGGGTTTTTATGATTAGAGTCCCGCAATTATACA
TTTAATACGCGATAGAAAACAAAATATCGCGCGCAAACTTGGATAAATTATCGCGCGCGGTGTCATCTAT
GAGGACTAGATCGGGGTACCGAGCTCGAATTCGTAATCATGTCATAGCTGTTTCCTGTGTGAAATTGTTA
TCCGCTCACAATTCCACACAACATACGAGCCGGAAGCATAAAGTGTAAAGCCTGGGGTGCCTAATGAGTG
AGCTAACTCACATTAATTGCGTTGCGCTCACTGCCCGCTTTCCAGTCGGGAAACCTGTCGTGCCAGCTGC
ATTAATGAATCGGCCAACGCGCGGGGAGAGGCGGTTTGCGTATTGGGCGCTCTTCCGCTTCCTCGCTCAC
TGACTCGCTGCGCTCGGTCGTTCGGCTGCGGCGAGCGGTATCAGCTCACTCAAAGGCGGTAATACGGTTA
TCCACAGAATCAGGGGATAACGCAGGAAAGAACATGTGAGCAAAAGGCCAGCAAAAGGCCAGGAACCGTA
AAAAGGCCGCGTTGCTGGCGTTTTTCCATAGGCTCCGCCCCCCTGACGAGCATCACAAAAATCGACGCTC
AAGTCAGAGGTGGCGAAACCCGACAGGACTATAAAGATACCAGGCGTTTCCCCCTGGAAGCTCCCTCGTG
CGCTCTCCTGTTCCGACCCTGCCGCTTACCGGATACCTGTCCGCCTTTCTCCCTTCGGGAAGCGTGGCGC
TTTCTCATAGCTCACGCTGTAGGTATCTCAGTTCGGTGTAGGTCGTTCGCTCCAAGCTGGGCTGTGTGCA
CGAACCCCCCGTTCAGCCCGACCGCTGCGCCTTATCCGGTAACTATCGTCTTGAGTCCAACCCGGTAAGA
CACGACTTATCGCCACTGGCAGCAGCCACTGGTAACAGGATTAGCAGAGCGAGGTATGTAGGCGGTGCTA
CAGAGTTCTTGAAGTGGTGGCCTAACTACGGCTACACTAGAAGGACAGTATTTGGTATCTGCGCTCTGCT
GAAGCCAGTTACCTTCGGAAAAAGAGTTGGTAGCTCTTGATCCGGCAAACAAACCACCGCTGGTAGCGGT
GGTTTTTTTGTTTGCAAGCAGCAGATTACGCGCAGAAAAAAAGGATCTCAAGAAGATCCTTTGATCTTTT
CTACGGGGTCTGACGCTCAGTGGAACGAAAACTCACGTTAAGGGATTTTGGTCATGAGATTATCAAAAAG
GATCTTCACCTAGATCCTTTTAAATTAAAAATGAAGTTTTAAATCAATCTAAAGTATATATGAGTAAACT
TGGTCTGACAGTTACCAATGCTTAATCAGTGAGGCACCTATCTCAGCGATCTGTCTATTTCGTTCATCCA
TAGTTGCCTGACTCCCCGTCGTGTAGATAACTACGATACGGGAGGGCTTACCATCTGGCCCCAGTGCTGC
AATGATACCGCGAGACCCACGCTCACCGGCTCCAGATTTATCAGCAATAAACCAGCCAGCCGGAAGGGCC
GAGCGCAGAAGTGGTCCTGCAACTTTATCCGCCTCCATCCAGTCTATTAATTGTTGCCGGGAAGCTAGAG
TAAGTAGTTCGCCAGTTAATAGTTTGCGCAACGTTGTTGCCATTGCTACAGGCATCGTGGTGTCACGCTC
GTCGTTTGGTATGGCTTCATTCAGCTCCGGTTCCCAACGATCAAGGCGAGTTACATGATCCCCCATGTTG
TGCAAAAAAGCGGTTAGCTCCTTCGGTCCTCCGATCGTTGTCAGAAGTAAGTTGGCCGCAGTGTTATCAC
TCATGGTTATGGCAGCACTGCATAATTCTCTTACTGTCATGCCATCCGTAAGATGCTTTTCTGTGACTGG
TGAGTACTCAACCAAGTCATTCTGAGAATAGTGTATGCGGCGACCGAGTTGCTCTTGCCCGGCGTCAATA
CGGGATAATACCGCGCCACATAGCAGAACTTTAAAAGTGCTCATCATTGGAAAACGTTCTTCGGGGCGAA
AACTCTCAAGGATCTTACCGCTGTTGAGATCCAGTTCGATGTAACCCACTCGTGCACCCAACTGATCTTC
AGCATCTTTTACTTTCACCAGCGTTTCTGGGTGAGCAAAAACAGGAAGGCAAAATGCCGCAAAAAAGGGA
ATAAGGGCGACACGGAAATGTTGAATACTCATACTCTTCCTTTTTCAATATTATTGAAGCATTTATCAGG
GTTATTGTCTCATGAGCGGATACATATTTGAATGTATTTAGAAAAATAAACAAATAGGGGTTCCGCGCAC
ATTTCCCCGAAAAGTGCCACCTGACGTCTAAGAAACCATTATTATCATGACATTAACCTATAAAAATAGG
CGTATCACGAGGCCCTTTCGTC
Features (pLannotate 1.2.2; 16 found; start..end, strand, type, name):
    137..236     +  misc_feature   bom (fragment): basis of mobility region from pBR322
    242..396     -  CDS            lacZα (fragment): LacZα fragment of β-galactosidase; lacZ fragment
    399..436     -  misc_feature   MCS (fragment): pUC18/19 multiple cloning site
    477..821     +  promoter       CaMV 35S promoter: strong constitutive promoter from cauliflower mosaic virus
    774..820     +  promoter       minimal CaMV 35S promoter: minimal 35S promoter from cauliflower mosaic virus
    927..1646    -  CDS            EGFP: the original enhanced GFP (Yang et al., 1996) mammalian codon-optimized
   1719..1961    +  terminator     NOS terminator: nopaline synthase terminator and poly(A) signal
   1974..1992    -  misc_feature   MCS (fragment): pUC18/19 multiple cloning site
   2025..2041    -  protein_bind   lac operator: The lac repressor binds to the lac operator to inhibit transcription in E. coli. This inhibition can be relieved by adding lactose or isopropyl-β-D-thiogalactopyranoside (IPTG). lac repressor encoded by lacI
   2049..2079    -  promoter       lac promoter: promoter for the E. coli lac operon
   2094..2115    -  protein_bind   CAP binding site: CAP binding activates transcription in the presence of cAMP. E. coli catabolite activator protein
   2128..2220    -  CDS            lacI (fragment): lac repressor; lacI; The lac repressor binds to the lac operator to inhibit transcription in E. coli. This inhibition can be relieved by adding lactose or isopropyl-β-D-thiogalactopyranoside (IPTG).
   2403..2991    -  rep_origin     ori: high-copy-number ColE1/pMB1/pBR322/pUC origin of replication
   3162..4022    -  CDS            AmpR: β-lactamase; bla; confers resistance to ampicillin, carbenicillin, and related antibiotics
   4023..4127    -  promoter       AmpR promoter: bla
   4222..35      +  CDS            rop (fragment) (across the origin): Rop protein, which maintains plasmids at low copy number; rop
