>Addgene plasmid #127522 | INCTbiosyn-p35S-GFP(rc)4 | addgene full sequence | sequence record 250833 | Addgene NGS Result
TGCGGTGTGAAATACCGCACAGATGCGTAAGGAGAAAATACCGCATCAGGCGCCATTCGCCATTCAGGCT
GCGCAACTGTTGGGAAGGGCGATCGGTGCGGGCCTCTTCGCTATTACGCCAGCTGGCGAAAGGGGGATGT
GCTGCAAGGCGATTAAGTTGGGTAACGCCAGGGTTTTCCCAGTCACGACGTTGTAAAACGACGGCCAGTG
CCAAGCTTGCATGCCTGCAGGTCGACTCTAGAGGATCCCCTAATTCATCAAATTATAACTATATAGACCC
TAATTTCATATGAGACTTTTCAACAAAGGGTAATATCCGGAAACCTCCTCGGATTCCATTGCCCAGCTAT
CTGTCACTTTATTGTGAAGATAGTGGAAAAGGAAGGTGGCTCCTACAAATGCCATCATTGCGATAAAGGA
AAGGCCATCGTTGAAGATGCCTCTGCCGACAGTGGTCCCAAAGATGGACCCCCACCCACGAGGAGCATCG
TGGAAAAAGAAGACGTTCCAACCACGTCTTCAAAGCAAGTGGATTGATGTGATATCTCCACTGACGTAAG
GGATGACGCACAATCCCACTATCCTTCGCAAGACCCTTCCTCTATATAAGGAAGTTCATTTCATTTGGAG
AGGACTAACTGTGCCAAATTATCTTCCAAACTCCTAATCCAATTTTCCAAAGAGCGCCCAACGCGACCTG
AAATTTGAATAAGACTGCTGCTTGTGTAAAGGCGATGATTTTACTTGTACAGCTCGTCCATGCCGAGAGT
GATCCCGGCGGCGGTCACGAACTCCAGCAGGACCATGTGATCGCGCTTCTCGTTGGGGTCTTTGCTCAGG
GCGGACTGGGTGCTCAGGTAGTGGTTGTCGGGCAGCAGCACGGGGCCGTCGCCGATGGGGGTGTTCTGCT
GGTAGTGGTCGGCGAGCTGCACGCTGCCGTCCTCGATGTTGTGGCGGATCTTGAAGTTCACCTTGATGCC
GTTCTTCTGCTTGTCGGCCATGATATAGACGTTGTGGCTGTTGTAGTTGTACTCCAGCTTGTGCCCCAGG
ATGTTGCCGTCCTCCTTGAAGTCGATGCCCTTCAGCTCGATGCGGTTCACCAGGGTGTCGCCCTCGAACT
TCACCTCGGCGCGGGTCTTGTAGTTGCCGTCGTCCTTGAAGAAGATGGTGCGCTCCTGGACGTAGCCTTC
GGGCATGGCGGACTTGAAGAAGTCGTGCTGCTTCATGTGGTCGGGGTAGCGGCTGAAGCACTGCACGCCG
TAGGTGAAGGTGGTCACGAGGGTGGGCCAGGGCACGGGCAGCTTGCCGGTGGTGCAGATGAACTTCAGGG
TCAGCTTGCCGTAGGTGGCATCGCCCTCGCCCTCGCCGGACACGCTGAACTTGTGGCCGTTTACGTCGCC
GTCCAGCTCGACCAGGATGGGCACCACCCCGGTGAACAGCTCCTCGCCCTTGCTCACCATAAACGAATTA
CAAATTATTTGACCGCTAATTCAAATCAAGGGTTGAAAACTTTGTAATTTTTGAATTTCCCCGATCGTTC
AAACATTTGGCAATAAAGTTTCTTAAGATTGAATCCTGTTGCCGGTCTTGCGATGATTATCATATAATTT
CTGTTGAATTACGTTAAGCATGTAATATTTAACATGTAATGCATGACGTTATTTATGAGATGGGTTTTTA
TGATTAGAGTCCCGCAATTATACATTTAATACGCGATAGAAAACAAAATATCGCGCGCAAACTTGGATAA
ATTATCGCGCGCGGTGTCATCTATGAGGACTAGATCGGGGTACCGAGCTCGAATTCGTAATCATGTCATA
GCTGTTTCCTGTGTGAAATTGTTATCCGCTCACAATTCCACACAACATACGAGCCGGAAGCATAAAGTGT
AAAGCCTGGGGTGCCTAATGAGTGAGCTAACTCACATTAATTGCGTTGCGCTCACTGCCCGCTTTCCAGT
CGGGAAACCTGTCGTGCCAGCTGCATTAATGAATCGGCCAACGCGCGGGGAGAGGCGGTTTGCGTATTGG
GCGCTCTTCCGCTTCCTCGCTCACTGACTCGCTGCGCTCGGTCGTTCGGCTGCGGCGAGCGGTATCAGCT
CACTCAAAGGCGGTAATACGGTTATCCACAGAATCAGGGGATAACGCAGGAAAGAACATGTGAGCAAAAG
GCCAGCAAAAGGCCAGGAACCGTAAAAAGGCCGCGTTGCTGGCGTTTTTCCATAGGCTCCGCCCCCCTGA
CGAGCATCACAAAAATCGACGCTCAAGTCAGAGGTGGCGAAACCCGACAGGACTATAAAGATACCAGGCG
TTTCCCCCTGGAAGCTCCCTCGTGCGCTCTCCTGTTCCGACCCTGCCGCTTACCGGATACCTGTCCGCCT
TTCTCCCTTCGGGAAGCGTGGCGCTTTCTCATAGCTCACGCTGTAGGTATCTCAGTTCGGTGTAGGTCGT
TCGCTCCAAGCTGGGCTGTGTGCACGAACCCCCCGTTCAGCCCGACCGCTGCGCCTTATCCGGTAACTAT
CGTCTTGAGTCCAACCCGGTAAGACACGACTTATCGCCACTGGCAGCAGCCACTGGTAACAGGATTAGCA
GAGCGAGGTATGTAGGCGGTGCTACAGAGTTCTTGAAGTGGTGGCCTAACTACGGCTACACTAGAAGAAC
AGTATTTGGTATCTGCGCTCTGCTGAAGCCAGTTACCTTCGGAAAAAGAGTTGGTAGCTCTTGATCCGGC
AAACAAACCACCGCTGGTAGCGGTGGTTTTTTTGTTTGCAAGCAGCAGATTACGCGCAGAAAAAAAGGAT
CTCAAGAAGATCCTTTGATCTTTTCTACGGGGTCTGACGCTCAGTGGAACGAAAACTCACGTTAAGGGAT
TTTGGTCATGAGATTATCAAAAAGGATCTTCACCTAGATCCTTTTAAATTAAAAATGAAGTTTTAAATCA
ATCTAAAGTATATATGAGTAAACTTGGTCTGACAGTTACCAATGCTTAATCAGTGAGGCACCTATCTCAG
CGATCTGTCTATTTCGTTCATCCATAGTTGCCTGACTCCCCGTCGTGTAGATAACTACGATACGGGAGGG
CTTACCATCTGGCCCCAGTGCTGCAATGATACCGCGAGACCCACGCTCACCGGCTCCAGATTTATCAGCA
ATAAACCAGCCAGCCGGAAGGGCCGAGCGCAGAAGTGGTCCTGCAACTTTATCCGCCTCCATCCAGTCTA
TTAATTGTTGCCGGGAAGCTAGAGTAAGTAGTTCGCCAGTTAATAGTTTGCGCAACGTTGTTGCCATTGC
TACAGGCATCGTGGTGTCACGCTCGTCGTTTGGTATGGCTTCATTCAGCTCCGGTTCCCAACGATCAAGG
CGAGTTACATGATCCCCCATGTTGTGCAAAAAAGCGGTTAGCTCCTTCGGTCCTCCGATCGTTGTCAGAA
GTAAGTTGGCCGCAGTGTTATCACTCATGGTTATGGCAGCACTGCATAATTCTCTTACTGTCATGCCATC
CGTAAGATGCTTTTCTGTGACTGGTGAGTACTCAACCAAGTCATTCTGAGAATAGTGTATGCGGCGACCG
AGTTGCTCTTGCCCGGCGTCAATACGGGATAATACCGCGCCACATAGCAGAACTTTAAAAGTGCTCATCA
TTGGAAAACGTTCTTCGGGGCGAAAACTCTCAAGGATCTTACCGCTGTTGAGATCCAGTTCGATGTAACC
CACTCGTGCACCCAACTGATCTTCAGCATCTTTTACTTTCACCAGCGTTTCTGGGTGAGCAAAAACAGGA
AGGCAAAATGCCGCAAAAAAGGGAATAAGGGCGACACGGAAATGTTGAATACTCATACTCTTCCTTTTTC
AATATTATTGAAGCATTTATCAGGGTTATTGTCTCATGAGCGGATACATATTTGAATGTATTTAGAAAAA
TAAACAAATAGGGGTTCCGCGCACATTTCCCCGAAAAGTGCCACCTGACGTCTAAGAAACCATTATTATC
ATGACATTAACCTATAAAAATAGGCGTATCACGAGGCCCTTTCGTCTCGCGCGTTTCGGTGATGACGGTG
AAAACCTCTGACACATGCAGCTCCCGGAGACGGTCACAGCTTGTCTGTAAGCGGATGCCGGGAGCAGACA
AGCCCGTCAGGGCGCGTCAGCGGGTGTTGGCGGGTGTCGGGGCTGGCTTAACTATGCGGCATCAGAGCAG
ATTGTACTGAGAGTGCACCATA
Features (pLannotate 1.2.2; 16 found; start..end, strand, type, name):
     56..210     -  CDS            lacZα (fragment): LacZα fragment of β-galactosidase; lacZ fragment
    213..250     -  misc_feature   MCS (fragment): pUC18/19 multiple cloning site
    291..635     +  promoter       CaMV 35S promoter: strong constitutive promoter from cauliflower mosaic virus
    588..634     +  promoter       minimal CaMV 35S promoter: minimal 35S promoter from cauliflower mosaic virus
    741..1460    -  CDS            EGFP: the original enhanced GFP (Yang et al., 1996) mammalian codon-optimized
   1533..1775    +  terminator     NOS terminator: nopaline synthase terminator and poly(A) signal
   1788..1806    -  misc_feature   MCS (fragment): pUC18/19 multiple cloning site
   1839..1855    -  protein_bind   lac operator: The lac repressor binds to the lac operator to inhibit transcription in E. coli. This inhibition can be relieved by adding lactose or isopropyl-β-D-thiogalactopyranoside (IPTG). lac repressor encoded by lacI
   1863..1893    -  promoter       lac promoter: promoter for the E. coli lac operon
   1908..1929    -  protein_bind   CAP binding site: CAP binding activates transcription in the presence of cAMP. E. coli catabolite activator protein
   1942..2034    -  CDS            lacI (fragment): lac repressor; lacI; The lac repressor binds to the lac operator to inhibit transcription in E. coli. This inhibition can be relieved by adding lactose or isopropyl-β-D-thiogalactopyranoside (IPTG).
   2217..2805    -  rep_origin     ori: high-copy-number ColE1/pMB1/pBR322/pUC origin of replication
   2976..3836    -  CDS            AmpR: β-lactamase; bla; confers resistance to ampicillin, carbenicillin, and related antibiotics
   3837..3941    -  promoter       AmpR promoter: bla
   4036..4071    +  CDS            rop (fragment): Rop protein, which maintains plasmids at low copy number; rop
   4173..50      +  misc_feature   bom (fragment) (across the origin): basis of mobility region from pBR322
