[The description below was written by a language model from this plasmid's Addgene catalogue record and pLannotate feature annotations shown in this document.]
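Description:
INCTbiosyn-p35S-GFP(rc)4, also called Switch vector INT 4, is a plant expression plasmid of about 4.2 kb built on pUC18. It is a reporter "switch" for testing a serine integrase in plant cells. It is propagated in E. coli at high copy from the pUC-type ColE1/pMB1 origin and selected with ampicillin through the bla (AmpR) gene and its own promoter. Backbone remnants such as split lacZα and multiple cloning site fragments, the lac promoter/operator and short lacI, rop and bom fragments are annotated but play no role in the payload. There are no T-DNA borders or plant selectable marker in the feature tables, so the plasmid appears suited to direct, transient delivery rather than Agrobacterium-mediated transformation, although the record does not state the delivery route.

The synthesized insert of about 1.5 kb sits in the pUC18 polylinker. It consists of a forward-oriented CaMV 35S promoter, an EGFP coding sequence on the opposite strand, and a forward NOS terminator and polyadenylation signal. According to the catalogue entry, the inverted EGFP is flanked by the attB and attP attachment sites of integrase 4. The automated annotation does not label these sites, but unannotated gaps on either side of EGFP are consistent with their presence. In this starting state the 35S promoter reads into the antisense strand of EGFP, so no fluorescent protein is made. When integrase 4 is supplied, recombination between attB and attP inverts the intervening segment, placing EGFP in the sense orientation between promoter and terminator and switching fluorescence on. Serine integrase recombination converts the sites to attL and attR, so the flip is essentially unidirectional without additional factors. The NGS-derived and depositor sequence records show the same features in the same order and differ only in their numbering origin.
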