Addgene plasmid #127522: INCTbiosyn-p35S-GFP(rc)4
Purpose: Plasmid has a CaMV 35S promoter in a forward sequence orientation and an inverted EGFP coding sequence (reverse complement) flanked by attB and attP integrase 4 attachment sites.
Depositing lab: Martin Bonamino. Depositing organization: Instituto Nacional de Cancer (INCA). Publication: Genetic switches designed for eukaryotic cells and controlled by serine integrases. Gomide MS, Sales TT, Barros LRC, Limia CG, de Oliveira MA, Florentino LH, Barros LMG, Robledo ML, Jose GPC, Almeida MSM, Lima RN, Rehen SK, Lacorte C, Melo EO, Murad AM, Bonamino MH, Coelho CM, Rech E. Commun Biol. 2020 May 22;3(1):255. doi: 10.1038/s42003-020-0971-8. PubMed 32444777.
Backbone
  Vector backbone: pUC18
  Vector type: Plant Expression
Growth in bacteria
  Bacterial resistance: Ampicillin, 100 μg/mL
  Growth temperature: 37°C
  Growth strain: DH5alpha
  Copy number: High Copy
Gene/Insert
  Gene/Insert name: EGFP reverse complement coding sequence flanked by attB/attP Integrase 4 attachment sites. (alt name: Switch vector INT 4)
  Species: A. thaliana (mustard weed)
  Insert size (bp): 1537
  Cloning method: Unknown
Terms and licenses: Academic/Nonprofit Terms; Industry Terms: Not Available to Industry
Depositor comments: The whole insert (promoter, CDS and terminator) was synthesized and cloned into backbone plasmid. The CaMV 35S promoter sequence is derived from iGEM registry (BBa_K1547006); the EGFP coding sequence from Chiu, W. et al. Curr. Biol. 6, 325-330 (1996); the attB/P integrase 4 attachment sites sequences from Yang, L. et al. Nat. Methods 11, 1261-1266 (2014); and the NOS terminator sequence from pBI426 plasmid of Datla, R.S., et al. Gene 101, 239-246 (1991).
How to cite: INCTbiosyn-p35S-GFP(rc)4 was a gift from Martin Bonamino (Addgene plasmid # 127522 ; http://n2t.net/addgene:127522 ; RRID:Addgene_127522)
